>Addgene plasmid #200904 | pSL5069 (pDonor(AAVS1),CRISPR_Pse) | addgene full sequence | sequence record 393155 | Addgene NGS Result
GAGCAACTCGGTCGCCGCATACACTATTCTCAGAATGACTTGGTTGAGTACTCACCAGTCACAGAAAAGC
ATCTTACGGATGGCATGACAGTAAGAGAATTATGCAGTGCTGCCATAACCATGAGTGATAACACTGCGGC
CAACTTACTTCTGACAACGATCGGAGGACCGAAGGAGCTAACCGCTTTTTTGCACAACATGGGGGATCAT
GTAACTCGCCTTGATCGTTGGGAACCGGAGCTGAATGAAGCCATACCAAACGACGAGCGTGACACCACGA
TGCCTGTAGCAATGGCAACAACGTTGCGCAAACTATTAACTGGCGAACTACTTACTCTAGCTTCCCGGCA
ACAATTAATAGACTGGATGGAGGCGGATAAAGTTGCAGGACCACTTCTGCGCTCGGCCCTTCCGGCTGGC
TGGTTTATTGCTGATAAATCTGGAGCCGGTGAGCGTGGGTCTCGCGGTATCATTGCAGCACTGGGGCCAG
ATGGTAAGCCCTCCCGTATCGTAGTTATCTACACGACGGGGAGTCAGGCAACTATGGATGAACGAAATAG
ACAGATCGCTGAGATAGGTGCCTCACTGATTAAGCATTGGTAACTGTCAGACCAAGTTTACTCATATATA
CTTTAGATTGATTTAAAACTTCATTTTTAATTTAAAAGGATCTAGGTGAAGATCCTTTTTGATAATCTCA
TGACCAAAATCCCTTAACGTGAGTTTTCGTTCCACTGAGCGTCAGACCCCGTAGAAAAGATCAAAGGATC
TTCTTGAGATCCTTTTTTTCTGCGCGTAATCTGCTGCTTGCAAACAAAAAAACCACCGCTACCAGCGGTG
GTTTGTTTGCCGGATCAAGAGCTACCAACTCTTTTTCCGAAGGTAACTGGCTTCAGCAGAGCGCAGATAC
CAAATACTGTTCTTCTAGTGTAGCCGTAGTTAGGCCACCACTTCAAGAACTCTGTAGCACCGCCTACATA
CCTCGCTCTGCTAATCCTGTTACCAGTGGCTGCTGCCAGTGGCGATAAGTCGTGTCTTACCGGGTTGGAC
TCAAGACGATAGTTACCGGATAAGGCGCAGCGGTCGGGCTGAACGGGGGGTTCGTGCACACAGCCCAGCT
TGGAGCGAACGACCTACACCGAACTGAGATACCTACAGCGTGAGCTATGAGAAAGCGCCACGCTTCCCGA
AGGGAGAAAGGCGGACAGGTATCCGGTAAGCGGCAGGGTCGGAACAGGAGAGCGCACGAGGGAGCTTCCA
GGGGGAAACGCCTGGTATCTTTATAGTCCTGTCGGGTTTCGCCACCTCTGACTTGAGCGTCGATTTTTGT
GATGCTCGTCAGGGGGGCGGAGCCTATGGAAAAACGCCAGCAACGCGGCCTTTTTACGGTTCCTGGCCTT
TTGCTGGCCTTTTGCTCACATGTTCTTTCCTGCGTTATCCCCTGATTCTGTGGATAACCGTATTACCGCC
TTTGAGTGAGCTGATACCGCTCGCCGCAGCCGAACGACCGAGCGCAGCGAGTCAGTGAGCGAGGACGAGG
GCCTATTTCCCATGATTCCTTCATATTTGCATATACGATACAAGGCTGTTAGAGAGATAATTGGAATTAA
TTTGACTGTAAACACAAAGATATTAGTACAAAATACGTGACGTAGAAAGTAATAATTTCTTGGGTAGTTT
GCAGTTTTAAAATTATGTTTTAAAATGGACTATCATATGCTTACCGTAACTTGAAAGTATTTCGATTTCT
TGGCTTTATATATCTTGTGGAAAGGACGAAACACCGTAATACGACTCACTATAGGGTCTAGAATTCCTGT
GACCTGCCGTATAGGCAGCTGAAGATACAGTGGGGCCACTAGGGACAGGATTGGTGACATAATTCTGCCG
AAAAGGCAGTGAGTAGTGTAGCGGCCGCTTTTTTTTTGGAAGAGCGCCCAATACGCAAACCGCCTCTCCC
CGCGCGTTGGCCGATTCATTAATGCAGCTGGCACGACAGGTTTCCCGACTGGAAAGCGGGCAGTGAGCGC
AACGCAATTAATGTGAGTTAGCTCACTCATTAGGCACCCCAGGCTTTACACTTTATGCTTCCGGCTCGTA
TGTTGTGTGGAATTGTGAGCGGATAACAATTTCACACAGGAAACAGCTATGACCATGATTACGCCAACGT
TTAATAAATAATAAATAATAAAATAAAAAATAAAAAATAAATAAGATACATTGATGAGTTTGGACAAACC
ACAACTAGAATGCAGTGAAAAAAATGCTTTATTTGTGAAATTTGTGATGCTATTGCTTTATTTGTAACCA
TTATAAGCTGCAATAAACAAGTTAAGCTTTGTCGCTGCAACCATAGTTTGACATAATGCAACCATACCTT
GACATAATTAAAGTCATACTCTGACATAAAGCCCGATCAGCATTAGCAAGACGGCTCACGAGATGGAGCC
AGAGAGGATCCTGGATCGTGTCTTCGACTGACCTCTTCTCTTCCTCCCACAGGGCCTCGAGAGATCTGGC
AGCGGAGAGGGCAGAGGAAGTCTGCTAACATGCGGTGACGTCGAGGAGAATCCTGGCCCTAGGCTCGAGA
TGACCGAGTACAAGCCCACGGTGCGCCTCGCCACCCGCGACGACGTCCCCAGGGCCGTACGCACCCTCGC
CGCCGCGTTCGCCGACTACCCCGCCACGCGCCACACCGTCGATCCGGACCGCCACATCGAGCGGGTCACC
GAGCTGCAAGAACTCTTCCTCACGCGCGTCGGGCTCGACATCGGCAAGGTGTGGGTCGCGGACGACGGCG
CCGCGGTGGCGGTCTGGACCACGCCGGAGAGCGTCGAAGCGGGGGCGGTGTTCGCCGAGATCGGCCCGCG
CATGGCCGAGTTGAGCGGTTCCCGGCTGGCCGCGCAGCAACAGATGGAAGGCCTCCTGGCGCCGCACCGG
CCCAAGGAGCCCGCGTGGTTCCTGGCCACCGTCGGAGTCTCGCCCGACCACCAGGGCAAGGGTCTGGGCA
GCGCCGTCGTGCTCCCCGGAGTGGAGGCGGCCGAGCGCGCCGGGGTGCCCGCCTTCCTGGAGACCTCCGC
GCCCCGCAACCTCCCCTTCTACGAGCGGCTCGGCTTCACCGTCACCGCCGACGTCGAGGTGCCCGAAGGA
CCGCGCACCTGGTGCATGACCCGCAAGCCCGGTGCCGGCAGTGGAGAGGGCAGAGGAAGTCTGCTAACAT
GCGGTGACGTCGAGGAGAATCCTGGCCCAGTGAGCAAGGGCGAGGAGCTGTTCACCGGGGTGGTGCCCAT
CCTGGTCGAGCTGGACGGCGACGTAAACGGCCACAAGTTCAGCGTGTCCGGCGAGGGCGAGGGCGATGCC
ACCTACGGCAAGCTGACCCTGAAGTTCATCTGCACCACCGGCAAGCTGCCCGTGCCCTGGCCCACCCTCG
TGACCACCCTGACCTACGGCGTGCAGTGCTTCAGCCGCTACCCCGACCACATGAAGCAGCACGACTTCTT
CAAGTCCGCCATGCCCGAAGGCTACGTCCAGGAGCGCACCATCTTCTTCAAGGACGACGGCAACTACAAG
ACCCGCGCCGAGGTGAAGTTCGAGGGCGACACCCTGGTGAACCGCATCGAGCTGAAGGGCATCGACTTCA
AGGAGGACGGCAACATCCTGGGGCACAAGCTGGAGTACAACTACAACAGCCACAACGTCTATATCATGGC
CGACAAGCAGAAGAACGGCATCAAGGTGAACTTCAAGATCCGCCACAACATCGAGGACGGCAGCGTGCAG
CTCGCCGACCACTACCAGCAGAACACCCCCATCGGCGACGGCCCCGTGCTGCTGCCCGACAACCACTACC
TGAGCACCCAGTGCGCCCTGAGCAAAGACCCCAACGAGAAGCGCGATCACATGGTCCTGCTGGAGTTCGT
GACCGCCGCCGGGATCACTCTCGGCATGGACGAGCTGTACAAGGAATTCTAACTAGAGCTCGCTGATCAG
CCTCGACTGTGCCTTCTAGTTGCCAGCCATCTGTTGTTTGCCCCTCCCCCGTGCCTTCCTTGACCCTGGA
AGGTGCCACTCCCACTGTCCTTTCCTAATAAAATGAGGAAATTGCATCGCATTGTCTGAGTAGGTGTCAT
TCTATTCTGGGGGGTGGGGTGGGGCAGGACAGCAAGGGGGAGGATTGGGAAGAGAATAGCAGGCATGCTG
GGGATCGAAGACACAGTCGGCTGGTTTTTTTGTTTTTAGCGTTATAACTTTTATTTCACTATGTCACTGT
ATGGTTGCATTTTATGTCAGTGAATGGTTGCAGGTTTTTTGTAAGTTATTGATATGCCTATCCAGTGTAT
GTCACGCTTTGCTTGCAGCGACAGGTACCGAGCTCGAATTCACTGGCCGTCGTTTTACAACGTCGTGACT
GGGAAAACCCTGGCGTTACCCAACTTAATCGCCTTGCAGCACATCCCCCTTTCGCCAGCTGGCGTAATAG
CGAAGAGGCCCGCACCGATCGCCCTTCCCAACAGTTGCGCAGCCTGAATGGCGAATGGCGCCTGATGCGG
TATTTTCTCCTTACGCATCTGTGCGGTATTTCACACCGCATATGGTGCACTCTCAGTACAATCTGCTCTG
ATGCCGCATAGTTAAGCCAGCCCCGACACCCGCCAACACCCGCTGACGCGCCCTGACGGGCTTGTCTGCT
CCCGGCATCCGCTTACAGACAAGCTGTGACCGTCTCCGGGAGCTGCATGTGTCAGAGGTTTTCACCGTCA
TCACCGAAACGCGCGAGACGAAAGGGCCTCGTGATACGCCTATTTTTATAGGTTAATGTCATGATAATAA
TGGTTTCTTAGACGTCAGGTGGCACTTTTCGGGGAAATGTGCGCGGAACCCCTATTTGTTTATTTTTCTA
AATACATTCAAATATGTATCCGCTCATGAGACAATAACCCTGATAAATGCTTCAATAATATTGAAAAAGG
AAGAGTATGAGTATTCAACATTTCCGTGTCGCCCTTATTCCCTTTTTTGCGGCATTTTGCCTTCCTGTTT
TTGCTCACCCAGAAACGCTGGTGAAAGTAAAAGATGCTGAAGATCAGTTGGGTGCACGAGTGGGTTACAT
CGAACTGGATCTCAACAGCGGTAAGATCCTTGAGAGTTTTCGCCCCGAAGAACGTTTTCCAATGATGAGC
ACTTTTAAAGTTCTGCTATGTGGCGCGGTATTATCCCGTATTGACGCCGGGCAA
Features (pLannotate 1.2.2; 19 found; start..end, strand, type, name):
    774..1362    +  rep_origin     ori: high-copy-number ColE1/pMB1/pBR322/pUC origin of replication
   1537..1777    +  promoter       U6 promoter: RNA polymerase III promoter for human U6 snRNA
   1787..1805    +  promoter       T7 promoter: promoter for bacteriophage T7 RNA polymerase
   1934..2026    +  CDS            lacI (fragment): lac repressor; lacI; The lac repressor binds to the lac operator to inhibit transcription in E. coli. This inhibition can be relieved by adding lactose or isopropyl-β-D-thiogalactopyranoside (IPTG).
   2039..2060    +  protein_bind   CAP binding site: CAP binding activates transcription in the presence of cAMP. E. coli catabolite activator protein
   2075..2105    +  promoter       lac promoter: promoter for the E. coli lac operon
   2113..2129    +  protein_bind   lac operator: The lac repressor binds to the lac operator to inhibit transcription in E. coli. This inhibition can be relieved by adding lactose or isopropyl-β-D-thiogalactopyranoside (IPTG). lac repressor encoded by lacI
   2190..2207    +  misc_feature   CEN4 (fragment): S. cerevisiae CEN4 centromere
   2212..2333    -  polyA_signal   SV40 poly(A) signal: SV40 polyadenylation signal
   2448..2464    +  misc_feature   HA-R (fragment): right homology arm from the adeno-associated virus integration site (AAVS1) within intron 1 of the human PPP1R12C gene
   2478..2503    +  misc_feature   SA: splice acceptor site
   2590..3186    +  CDS            PuroR (fragment): puromycin N-acetyltransferase; pac from Streptomyces; confers resistance to puromycin
   3250..3963    +  CDS            EGFP: EGFP is a basic (constitutively fluorescent) green fluorescent protein published in 1996, derived from Aequorea victoria. It is reported to be a rapidly-maturing weak dimer with moderate acid sensitivity.
   3997..4108    +  polyA_signal   bGH poly(A) signal: bovine growth hormone polyadenylation signal
   4378..4535    +  CDS            lacZα (fragment): LacZα fragment of β-galactosidase; lacZ fragment
   4541..4640    -  misc_feature   bom (fragment): basis of mobility region from pBR322
   4742..4777    -  CDS            rop (fragment): Rop protein, which maintains plasmids at low copy number; rop
   4872..4976    +  promoter       AmpR promoter: bla
   4977..603     +  CDS            AmpR (across the origin): β-lactamase; bla; confers resistance to ampicillin, carbenicillin, and related antibiotics
