[The description below was written by a language model from this plasmid's Addgene catalogue record and pLannotate feature annotations shown in this document.]
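Description:
pSL5069 (pDonor(AAVS1),CRISPR_Pse) is a pUC57-based donor plasmid for CRISPR-associated transposase (CAST) experiments in human cells. It is catalogued as a mammalian expression vector of about 5.2 kb. In E. coli it is maintained at high copy by a ColE1/pUC-type origin and selected with ampicillin through the bla gene and its native promoter. The annotation also picks up short remnants of lacI, the lac promoter/operator, lacZα, bom and rop. These appear to be backbone or cloning leftovers rather than functional parts, as does a very short hit to a yeast CEN4 sequence.

The plasmid carries two functional units. The first is a mini-transposon derived from Tn7016 of Pseudoalteromonas sp. S983, recorded as 2,024 bp in total. Its transposon ends are not individually annotated in the feature table. The cargo is promoterless: a splice acceptor, then T2A-PuroR-T2A-eGFP, terminated by a bGH polyadenylation signal. With this gene-trap design, puromycin resistance and green fluorescence should appear only when the cargo lands within a transcribed gene and is spliced into its mRNA. The construct name and a small AAVS1-derived fragment point to the AAVS1 safe-harbour site in intron 1 of PPP1R12C as that target. The T2A peptides release the two markers as separate proteins.

The second unit is a human U6 (RNA polymerase III) promoter driving a Pse CRISPR RNA, listed as tSL425, which guides the transposase machinery to its target. A T7 promoter lies just downstream of U6. The transposase and Cascade-type protein components are not encoded here and would need to be supplied from other plasmids. The plasmid is used to test and select for RNA-guided DNA integration in human cells without double-strand breaks.
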