Addgene plasmid #200904: pSL5069 (pDonor(AAVS1),CRISPR_Pse)
Purpose: Encodes a mini-transposon derived from Pseudoalteromonas Tn7016 with a splice acceptor-T2A-PuroR-T2A-eGFP cargo, and a CRISPR RNA under a U6 promoter. Total transposon size = 2,024 bp.
Depositing lab: Samuel H. Sternberg. Depositing organization: Columbia University. Publication: Targeted DNA integration in human cells without double-strand breaks using CRISPR-associated transposases. Lampe GD, King RT, Halpin-Healy TS, Klompe SE, Hogan MI, Vo PLH, Tang S, Chavez A, Sternberg SH. Nat Biotechnol. 2023 Mar 29. doi: 10.1038/s41587-023-01748-1. PubMed 36991112.
Backbone
  Vector backbone: pUC57
  Vector type: Mammalian Expression
Growth in bacteria
  Bacterial resistance: Ampicillin, 100 μg/mL
  Growth temperature: 37°C
  Growth strain: DH5alpha
  Copy number: High Copy
Gene/Insert
  Gene/Insert name: Mini Tn7016 (AAVS1 NGS), PseCRISPR (tSL425)
  Species: Pseudoalteromonas sp. S983
  Cloning method: Gibson Cloning
Terms and licenses: Academic/Nonprofit Terms; Industry Terms: Not Available to Industry
How to cite: pSL5069 (pDonor(AAVS1),CRISPR_Pse) was a gift from Samuel H. Sternberg (Addgene plasmid # 200904 ; http://n2t.net/addgene:200904 ; RRID:Addgene_200904)
